Addgene plasmid #181729: pAG426-GAL-3xFLAG-PolyC
Purpose: Galactose inducible expression of 3xFLAG-PolyC
Depositing lab: Alejandro Chavez. Depositing organization: Columbia University.
Backbone
  Vector backbone: pAG426-GAL-ccdb
  Vector type: Yeast Expression
Growth in bacteria
  Bacterial resistance: Ampicillin, 100 μg/mL
  Growth temperature: 30°C
  Growth strain: NEB Stable
  Copy number: High Copy
Gene/Insert
  Gene/Insert name: 3xFLAG-PolyC
  Species: Synthetic
  Tag / fusion protein: 3xFLAG (N terminal on insert)
  Cloning method: Gateway Cloning
Terms and licenses: Academic/Nonprofit Terms; Industry Terms: Not Available to Industry
How to cite: pAG426-GAL-3xFLAG-PolyC was a gift from Alejandro Chavez (Addgene plasmid # 181729 ; http://n2t.net/addgene:181729 ; RRID:Addgene_181729)
