[The description below was written by a language model from this plasmid's Addgene catalogue record and pLannotate feature annotations shown in this document.]
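Description:
pAG426-GAL-3xFLAG-PolyC is a 6,835 nt yeast expression plasmid for galactose-inducible production of a synthetic protein, PolyC, carrying an N-terminal 3xFLAG epitope tag. It derives from the Gateway destination vector pAG426-GAL-ccdB. The insert was introduced by Gateway recombination, which replaced the ccdB counterselection cassette and left the coding region flanked by attB1 and attB2 sites. As a shuttle vector, it replicates in E. coli from a high-copy ColE1/pUC-type origin under ampicillin selection (AmpR, β-lactamase). In Saccharomyces cerevisiae it is maintained at high copy through the 2μ origin. Yeast selection relies on the URA3 auxotrophic marker with its own promoter, which complements uracil auxotrophy and can be counterselected with 5-fluoroorotic acid.

The expression cassette consists of the S. cerevisiae GAL1 promoter, the attB1 site, the 3xFLAG tag (which includes an enterokinase cleavage site), the PolyC sequence, attB2 and the CYC1 transcription terminator. GAL1 is regulated by Gal4, so transcription is induced by galactose. This allows controlled expression, and the FLAG tag permits detection or immunoprecipitation with anti-FLAG antibodies. The annotation labels only the tag within the attB-flanked region. The roughly 300 nt between the tag and attB2 presumably encode PolyC, but the record does not define what PolyC is beyond calling it synthetic. The remaining features are pBluescript-derived backbone remnants: lac promoter/operator elements, a lacZα fragment, T3 and T7 promoters flanking the cassette, multiple cloning site fragments and an f1 origin for single-stranded DNA production. The record gives no application beyond inducible expression of the tagged protein in yeast.
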