Features (pLannotate 1.2.2; 24 found; start..end, strand, type, name):
      1..589     +  rep_origin     ori: high-copy-number ColE1/pMB1/pBR322/pUC origin of replication
    772..864     +  CDS            lacI (fragment): lac repressor; lacI; The lac repressor binds to the lac operator to inhibit transcription in E. coli. This inhibition can be relieved by adding lactose or isopropyl-β-D-thiogalactopyranoside (IPTG).
    877..898     +  protein_bind   CAP binding site: CAP binding activates transcription in the presence of cAMP. E. coli catabolite activator protein
    913..943     +  promoter       lac promoter: promoter for the E. coli lac operon
    951..967     +  protein_bind   lac operator: The lac repressor binds to the lac operator to inhibit transcription in E. coli. This inhibition can be relieved by adding lactose or isopropyl-β-D-thiogalactopyranoside (IPTG). lac repressor encoded by lacI
   1012..1030    +  promoter       T3 promoter: promoter for bacteriophage T3 RNA polymerase
   1054..1495    +  promoter       GAL1 promoter: S. cerevisiae GAL1; inducible promoter, regulated by Gal4
   1510..1530    +  misc_feature   MCS (fragment): pBluescript multiple cloning site
   1534..1558    +  protein_bind   attB1: mutant version of attB; recombination site for the Gateway® BP reaction BP Clonase™
   1567..1632    +  CDS            3xFLAG: three tandem FLAG® epitope tags, followed by an enterokinase cleavage site
   1937..1961    -  protein_bind   attB2: mutant version of attB; recombination site for the Gateway® BP reaction BP Clonase™
   1965..2012    +  misc_feature   MCS (fragment): pBluescript multiple cloning site
   2013..2260    +  terminator     CYC1 terminator: S. cerevisiae CYC1; transcription terminator for CYC1
   2279..2297    -  promoter       T7 promoter: promoter for bacteriophage T7 RNA polymerase
   2305..2460    +  CDS            lacZα (fragment): LacZα fragment of β-galactosidase; lacZ fragment
   2464..2892    +  rep_origin     f1 ori (sequence partly withheld): f1 bacteriophage origin of replication; arrow indicates direction of (+) strand synthesis
   2920..2971    -  misc_feature   bom (fragment): basis of mobility region from pBR322
   3050..3853    -  CDS            URA3: orotidine-5'-phosphate decarboxylase, required for uracil biosynthesis; S. cerevisiae URA3; yeast auxotrophic marker, counterselectable with 5-fluoroorotic acid (5-FOA)
   3854..4069    -  promoter       URA3 promoter: S. cerevisiae URA3
   4077..4126    -  misc_feature   bom (fragment): basis of mobility region from pBR322
   4228..4263    -  CDS            rop (fragment): Rop protein, which maintains plasmids at low copy number; rop
   4331..5673    +  rep_origin     2μ ori: yeast 2μ plasmid origin of replication
   5700..5804    +  promoter       AmpR promoter: bla
   5805..6665    +  CDS            AmpR: β-lactamase; bla; confers resistance to ampicillin, carbenicillin, and related antibiotics
>Addgene plasmid #181729 | pAG426-GAL-3xFLAG-PolyC | addgene full sequence | sequence record 468511 | Addgene NGS Result
TTGAGATCCTTTTTTTCTGCGCGTAATCTGCTGCTTGCAAACAAAAAAACCACCGCTACCAGCGGTGGTT
TGTTTGCCGGATCAAGAGCTACCAACTCTTTTTCCGAAGGTAACTGGCTTCAGCAGAGCGCAGATACCAA
ATACTGTTCTTCTAGTGTAGCCGTAGTTAGGCCACCACTTCAAGAACTCTGTAGCACCGCCTACATACCT
CGCTCTGCTAATCCTGTTACCAGTGGCTGCTGCCAGTGGCGATAAGTCGTGTCTTACCGGGTTGGACTCA
AGACGATAGTTACCGGATAAGGCGCAGCGGTCGGGCTGAACGGGGGGTTCGTGCACACAGCCCAGCTTGG
AGCGAACGACCTACACCGAACTGAGATACCTACAGCGTGAGCTATGAGAAAGCGCCACGCTTCCCGAAGG
GAGAAAGGCGGACAGGTATCCGGTAAGCGGCAGGGTCGGAACAGGAGAGCGCACGAGGGAGCTTCCAGGG
GGAAACGCCTGGTATCTTTATAGTCCTGTCGGGTTTCGCCACCTCTGACTTGAGCGTCGATTTTTGTGAT
GCTCGTCAGGGGGGCGGAGCCTATGGAAAAACGCCAGCAACGCGGCCTTTTTACGGTTCCTGGCCTTTTG
CTGGCCTTTTGCTCACATGTTCTTTCCTGCGTTATCCCCTGATTCTGTGGATAACCGTATTACCGCCTTT
GAGTGAGCTGATACCGCTCGCCGCAGCCGAACGACCGAGCGCAGCGAGTCAGTGAGCGAGGAAGCGGAAG
AGCGCCCAATACGCAAACCGCCTCTCCCCGCGCGTTGGCCGATTCATTAATGCAGCTGGCACGACAGGTT
TCCCGACTGGAAAGCGGGCAGTGAGCGCAACGCAATTAATGTGAGTTAGCTCACTCATTAGGCACCCCAG
GCTTTACACTTTATGCTTCCGGCTCGTATGTTGTGTGGAATTGTGAGCGGATAACAATTTCACACAGGAA
ACAGCTATGACCATGATTACGCCAAGCGCGCAATTAACCCTCACTAAAGGGAACAAAAGCTGGAGCTCTA
GTACGGATTAGAAGCCGCCGAGCGGGTGACAGCCCTCCGAAGGAAGACTCTCCTCCGTGCGTCCTCGTCT
TCACCGGTCGCGTTCCTGAAACGCAGATGTGCCTCGCGCCGCACTGCTCCGAACAATAAAGATTCTACAA
TACTAGCTTTTATGGTTATGAAGAGGAAAAATTGGCAGTAACCTGGCCCCACAAACCTTCAAATGAACGA
ATCAAATTAACAACCATAGGATGATAATGCGATTAGTTTTTTAGCCTTATTTCTGGGGTAATTAATCAGC
GAAGCGATGATTTTTGATCTATTAACAGATATATAAATGCAAAAACTGCATAACCACTTTAACTAATACT
TTCAACATTTTCGGTTTGTATTACTTCTTATTCAAATGTAATAAAAGTATCAACAAAAAATTGTTAATAT
ACCTCTATACTTTAACGTCAAGGAGAAAAAACCCCGGATTCTAGAACTAGTGGATCCCCCATCACAAGTT
TGTACAAAAAAGCAGGCTACAAAATGGACTACAAAGACCATGACGGTGATTATAAAGATCATGACATCGA
TTACAAGGATGACGATGACAAGCTTTGTTGTTGTTGTTGTTGTTGTTGTTGTTGTTGTTGTTGTTGTTGT
TGTTGTTGTTGTTGTTGTTGTTGTTGTTGTTGTTGTTGTTGTTGTTGTTGTTGTTGTTGTTGTTGTTGTT
GTTGTTGTTGTTGTTGTTGTTGTTGTTGTTGTTGTTGTTGTTGTTGTTGTTGTTGTTGTTGTTGTTGTTG
TTGTTGTTGTTGTTGTTGTTGTTGTTGTTGTTGTTGTTGTTGTTGTTGTTGTTGTTGTTGTTGTTGTTGT
TGTTGTTGTTGTTGTTGTTGGAAAGATCTGAGGGACTCGAAGTAGAACCCAGCTTTCTTGTACAAAGTGG
TGATGGGCTGCAGGAATTCGATATCAAGCTTATCGATACCGTCGACCTCGAGTCATGTAATTAGTTATGT
CACGCTTACATTCACGCCCTCCCCCCACATCCGCTCTAACCGAAAAGGAAGGAGTTAGACAACCTGAAGT
CTAGGTCCCTATTTATTTTTTTATAGTTATGTTAGTATTAAGAACGTTATTTATATTTCAAATTTTTCTT
TTTTTTCTGTACAGACGCGTGTACGCATGTAACATTATACTGAAAACCTTGCTTGAGAAGGTTTTGGGAC
GCTCGAAGGCTTTAATTTGCGGCCGGTACCCAATTCGCCCTATAGTGAGTCGTATTACGCGCGCTCACTG
GCCGTCGTTTTACAACGTCGTGACTGGGAAAACCCTGGCGTTACCCAACTTAATCGCCTTGCAGCACATC
CCCCTTTCGCCAGCTGGCGTAATAGCGAAGAGGCCCGCACCGATCGCCCTTCCCAACAGTTGCGCAGCCT
GAATGGCGAATGG
[124 nt withheld, positions 2464-2587]
C
[91 nt withheld, positions 2589-2679]
A
[49 nt withheld, positions 2681-2729]
CCTTTGACGTTGGAGTCCACGTTCTTT
[37 nt withheld, positions 2757-2793]
ACCCTATCTCGGTCTATTCTTTTGATTTATAAGGGATTTTGCCGATTTCGGCCTATTGGTTAAAAAATGA
GCTGATTTAACAAAAATTTAACGCGAATTTTAACAAAATATTAACGCTTACAATTTCCTGATGCGGTATT
TTCTCCTTACGCATCTGTGCGGTATTTCACACCGCATAGGGTAATAACTGATATAATTAAATTGAAGCTC
TAATTTGTGAGTTTAGTATACATGCATTTACTTATAATACAGTTTTTTAGTTTTGCTGGCCGCATCTTCT
CAAATATGCTTCCCAGCCTGCTTTTCTGTAACGTTCACCCTCTACCTTAGCATCCCTTCCCTTTGCAAAT
AGTCCTCTTCCAACAATAATAATGTCAGATCCTGTAGAGACCACATCATCCACGGTTCTATACTGTTGAC
CCAATGCGTCTCCCTTGTCATCTAAACCCACACCGGGTGTCATAATCAACCAATCGTAACCTTCATCTCT
TCCACCCATGTCTCTTTGAGCAATAAAGCCGATAACAAAATCTTTGTCGCTCTTCGCAATGTCAACAGTA
CCCTTAGTATATTCTCCAGTAGATAGGGAGCCCTTGCATGACAATTCTGCTAACATCAAAAGGCCTCTAG
GTTCCTTTGTTACTTCTTCTGCCGCCTGCTTCAAACCGCTAACAATACCTGGGCCCACCACACCGTGTGC
ATTCGTAATGTCTGCCCATTCTGCTATTCTGTATACACCCGCAGAGTACTGCAATTTGACTGTATTACCA
ATGTCAGCAAATTTTCTGTCTTCGAAGAGTAAAAAATTGTACTTGGCGGATAATGCCTTTAGCGGCTTAA
CTGTGCCCTCCATGGAAAAATCAGTCAAGATATCCACATGTGTTTTTAGTAAACAAATTTTGGGACCTAA
TGCTTCAACTAACTCCAGTAATTCCTTGGTGGTACGAACATCCAATGAAGCACACAAGTTTGTTTGCTTT
TCGTGCATGATATTAAATAGCTTGGCAGCAACAGGACTAGGATGAGTAGCAGCACGTTCCTTATATGTAG
CTTTCGACATGATTTATCTTCGTTTCCTGCAGGTTTTTGTTCTGTGCAGTTGGGTTAAGAATACTGGGCA
ATTTCATGTTTCTTCAACACTACATATGCGTATATATACCAATCTAAGTCTGTGCTCCTTCCTTCGTTCT
TCCTTCTGTTCGGAGATTACCGAATCAAAAAAATTTCAAGGAAACCGAAATCAAAAAAAAGAATAAAAAA
AAAATGATGAATTGAAAAGGTGGTATGGTGCACTCTCAGTACAATCTGCTCTGATGCCGCATAGTTAAGC
CAGCCCCGACACCCGCCAACACCCGCTGACGCGCCCTGACGGGCTTGTCTGCTCCCGGCATCCGCTTACA
GACAAGCTGTGACCGTCTCCGGGAGCTGCATGTGTCAGAGGTTTTCACCGTCATCACCGAAACGCGCGAG
ACGAAAGGGCCTCGTGATACGCCTATTTTTATAGGTTAATGTCATGATAATAATGGTTTCTTAGTATGAT
CCAATATCAAAGGAAATGATAGCATTGAAGGATGAGACTAATCCAATTGAGGAGTGGCAGCATATAGAAC
AGCTAAAGGGTAGTGCTGAAGGAAGCATACGATACCCCGCATGGAATGGGATAATATCACAGGAGGTACT
AGACTACCTTTCATCCTACATAAATAGACGCATATAAGTACGCATTTAAGCATAAACACGCACTATGCCG
TTCTTCTCATGTATATATATATACAGGCAACACGCAGATATAGGTGCGACGTGAACAGTGAGCTGTATGT
GCGCAGCTCGCGTTGCATTTTCGGAAGCGCTCGTTTTCGGAAACGCTTTGAAGTTCCTATTCCGAAGTTC
CTATTCTCTAGAAAGTATAGGAACTTCAGAGCGCTTTTGAAAACCAAAAGCGCTCTGAAGACGCACTTTC
AAAAAACCAAAAACGCACCGGACTGTAACGAGCTACTAAAATATTGCGAATACCGCTTCCACAAACATTG
CTCAAAAGTATCTCTTTGCTATATATCTCTGTGCTATATCCCTATATAACCTACCCATCCACCTTTCGCT
CCTTGAACTTGCATCTAAACTCGACCTCTACATTTTTTATGTTTATCTCTAGTATTACTCTTTAGACAAA
AAAATTGTAGTAAGAACTATTCATAGAGTGAATCGAAAACAATACGAAAATGTAAACATTTCCTATACGT
AGTATATAGAGACAAAATAGAAGAAACCGTTCATAATTTTCTGACCAATGAAGAATCATCAACGCTATCA
CTTTCTGTTCACAAAGTATGCGCAATCCACATCGGTATAGAATATAATCGGGGATGCCTTTATCTTGAAA
AAATGCACCCGCAGCTTCGCTAGTAATCAGTAAACGCGGGAAGTGGAGTCAGGCTTTTTTTATGGAAGAG
AAAATAGACACCAAAGTAGCCTTCTTCTAACCTTAACGGACCTACAGTGCAAAAAGTTATCAAGAGACTG
CATTATAGAGCGCACAAAGGAGAAAAAAAGTAATCTAAGATGCTTTGTTAGAAAAATAGCGCTCTCGGGA
TGCATTTTTGTAGAACAAAAAAGAAGTATAGATTCTTTGTTGGTAAAATAGCGCTCTCGCGTTGCATTTC
TGTTCTGTAAAAATGCAGCTCAGATTCTTTGTTTGAAAAATTAGCGCTCTCGCGTTGCATTTTTGTTTTA
CAAAAATGAAGCACAGATTCTTCGTTGGTAAAATAGCGCTTTCGCGTTGCATTTCTGTTCTGTAAAAATG
CAGCTCAGATTCTTTGTTTGAAAAATTAGCGCTCTCGCGTTGCATTTTTGTTCTACAAAATGAAGCACAG
ATGCTTCGTTCAGGTGGCACTTTTCGGGGAAATGTGCGCGGAACCCCTATTTGTTTATTTTTCTAAATAC
ATTCAAATATGTATCCGCTCATGAGACAATAACCCTGATAAATGCTTCAATAATATTGAAAAAGGAAGAG
TATGAGTATTCAACATTTCCGTGTCGCCCTTATTCCCTTTTTTGCGGCATTTTGCCTTCCTGTTTTTGCT
CACCCAGAAACGCTGGTGAAAGTAAAAGATGCTGAAGATCAGTTGGGTGCACGAGTGGGTTACATCGAAC
TGGATCTCAACAGCGGTAAGATCCTTGAGAGTTTTCGCCCCGAAGAACGTTTTCCAATGATGAGCACTTT
TAAAGTTCTGCTATGTGGCGCGGTATTATCCCGTATTGACGCCGGGCAAGAGCAACTCGGTCGCCGCATA
CACTATTCTCAGAATGACTTGGTTGAGTACTCACCAGTCACAGAAAAGCATCTTACGGATGGCATGACAG
TAAGAGAATTATGCAGTGCTGCCATAACCATGAGTGATAACACTGCGGCCAACTTACTTCTGACAACGAT
CGGAGGACCGAAGGAGCTAACCGCTTTTTTGCACAACATGGGGGATCATGTAACTCGCCTTGATCGTTGG
GAACCGGAGCTGAATGAAGCCATACCAAACGACGAGCGTGACACCACGATGCCTGTAGCAATGGCAACAA
CGTTGCGCAAACTATTAACTGGCGAACTACTTACTCTAGCTTCCCGGCAACAATTAATAGACTGGATGGA
GGCGGATAAAGTTGCAGGACCACTTCTGCGCTCGGCCCTTCCGGCTGGCTGGTTTATTGCTGATAAATCT
GGAGCCGGTGAGCGTGGGTCTCGCGGTATCATTGCAGCACTGGGGCCAGATGGTAAGCCCTCCCGTATCG
TAGTTATCTACACGACGGGGAGTCAGGCAACTATGGATGAACGAAATAGACAGATCGCTGAGATAGGTGC
CTCACTGATTAAGCATTGGTAACTGTCAGACCAAGTTTACTCATATATACTTTAGATTGATTTAAAACTT
CATTTTTAATTTAAAAGGATCTAGGTGAAGATCCTTTTTGATAATCTCATGACCAAAATCCCTTAACGTG
AGTTTTCGTTCCACTGAGCGTCAGACCCCGTAGAAAAGATCAAAGGATCTTC
