>Addgene plasmid #181729 | pAG426-GAL-3xFLAG-PolyC | depositor partial sequence | sequence record 351434 | Insert Sequence
ATGGACTACAAAGACCATGACGGTGATTATAAAGATCATGACATCGATTACAAGGATGACGATGACAAGC
TTTGTTGTTGTTGTTGTTGTTGTTGTTGTTGTTGTTGTTGTTGTTGTTGTTGTTGTTGTTGTTGTTGTTG
TTGTTGTTGTTGTTGTTGTTGTTGTTGTTGTTGTTGTTGTTGTTGTTGTTGTTGTTGTTGTTGTTGTTGT
TGTTGTTGTTGTTGTTGTTGTTGTTGTTGTTGTTGTTGTTGTTGTTGTTGTTGTTGTTGTTGTTGTTGTT
GTTGTTGTTGTTGTTGTTGTTGTTGTTGTTGTTGTTGTTGTTGTTGTTGTTGTTGTTGTAACCCAGCTTT
CTTGTACAAAGTGGTGATGGGCTGCAGGAATTCGATATCAAGCTTATCGATACCGTCGACCTCGAGTCAT
GTAATTAGTTATGTCACGCTTACATTCACGCCCTCCCCCCACATCCGCTCTAACCGAAAAGGAAGGAGTT
AG
